Addgene plasmid #47890: pRK5-myc-Miro1 T18N
Purpose: Expresses myc tagged Miro1 T18N dominant negative mutant
Depositing lab: Pontus Aspenström. Depositing organization: Karolinska Institutet. Publication: Atypical Rho GTPases have roles in mitochondrial homeostasis and apoptosis. Fransson A, Ruusala A, Aspenstrom P. J Biol Chem. 2003 Feb 21;278(8):6495-502. Epub 2002 Dec 12. 10.1074/jbc.M208609200 PubMed 12482879.
Backbone
  Vector backbone: pRK5-myc
  Modifications to backbone: Myc inserted into EcoRI/PstI site (sites destroyed).
  Vector type: Mammalian Expression
Growth in bacteria
  Bacterial resistance: Ampicillin, 100 μg/mL
  Growth temperature: 37°C
  Growth strain: DH5alpha
  Copy number: Low Copy
Gene/Insert
  Gene/Insert name: Miro1 T18N (alt names: RHOT1; ras homolog family member T1; MIRO-1)
  Species: H. sapiens (human)
  Mutation: T18N, dominant negative mutant
  GenBank ID: AJ517412
  Entrez Gene: RHOT1 (a.k.a. ARHT1, MIRO-1, MIRO1)
  Promoter: CMV
  Tag / fusion protein: myc (N terminal on backbone)
  Cloning method: Restriction Enzyme; 5′ cloning site BglII (destroyed during cloning); 3′ cloning site EcoRI (not destroyed)
  Sequencing primers: 5′ SP6; 3′ SV40pA-R
Terms and licenses: Academic/Nonprofit Terms; Industry Terms: Not Available to Industry
How to cite: pRK5-myc-Miro1 T18N was a gift from Pontus Aspenström (Addgene plasmid # 47890 ; http://n2t.net/addgene:47890 ; RRID:Addgene_47890)
