[The description below was written by a language model from this plasmid's Addgene catalogue record.]
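Description:
pRK5-myc-Miro1 T18N is a mammalian expression plasmid built on the pRK5-myc backbone, a derivative of pRK5 in which a myc epitope coding segment was inserted between the EcoRI and PstI sites, destroying both sites in the process. It is propagated in E. coli under ampicillin selection and is recorded as a low-copy plasmid. The record does not list the origin of replication or any mammalian selection marker, so the construct appears suited mainly to transient transfection.

The insert is human Miro1 (RHOT1, ras homolog family member T1), an atypical Rho family GTPase, carrying the T18N substitution that the depositor describes as a dominant negative mutation. In small GTPases, a substitution of this kind in the nucleotide-binding region of the GTPase domain is generally used to produce a form that interferes with signalling by the endogenous protein. The coding sequence was cloned by restriction digestion, with the 5′ BglII junction lost during cloning and the 3′ EcoRI site retained. It lies in frame behind the backbone-encoded myc tag, giving an N-terminally myc-tagged protein. Transcription is driven by the CMV promoter, a strong constitutive promoter in most mammalian cell lines. The listed sequencing primers point to an SP6 promoter site upstream of the insert and an SV40 polyadenylation signal downstream.

The plasmid is used to overexpress the dominant negative Miro1 mutant in cultured mammalian cells, where the myc tag allows detection by immunofluorescence or immunoblotting. The associated work concerns the roles of atypical Rho GTPases in mitochondrial homeostasis and apoptosis. No feature table was provided, so the element layout given here rests on the catalogue fields alone.
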