>Addgene plasmid #47890 | pRK5-myc-Miro1 T18N | addgene partial sequence | sequence record 70711 | Sp6 5'-ATTTAGGTGACACTATAG-3'
ACTGCACCTCGGTTCTATCGATTGAATTGGCCACCATGGAGCAGAAGCTGATCTCCGAGGAGGACCTGGG
ATCTATGAAGAAAGACGTGCGGATCCTGCTGGTGGGAGAACCTAGAGTTGGGAAGAACTCACTGATTATG
TCTCTGGTCAGTGAAGAATTTCCAGAAGAGGTTCCTCCCCGGGCAGAAGAAATCACCATTCCAGCTGATG
TCACCCCAGAGAGAGTTCCAACACACATTGTAGATTACTCAGAAGCAGAACAGAGTGATGAACAACTTCA
TCAAGAAATATCTCAGGCTAATGTCATCTGTATAGTGTATGCCGTTAACAACAAGCATTCTATTGATAAG
GTAACAAGTCGATGGATTCCTCTCATAAATGAAAGAACAGACAAAGACAGCAGGCTGCCTTTAATATTGG
TTGGGAACAAATCTGATCTGGTGGAATATAGTAGTATGGAGACCATCCTTCCTATTATGAACCAGTATAC
AGAAATAGAAACCTGTGTGGAGTGTTCAGCGAAAAACCTGAAGAACATATCAGAGCTCTTTTATTACGCA
CAGAAAGCTGTTCTTCATCCTACAGGGCCCCTGTACTGCCCAGAGGAGAAGGAGATGAAACCAGCTTGTA
TAAAAGCCCTTACTCGTATATTTAAAATATCTGATCAAGATAATGATGGTACTCTCAATGATGCTGAACT
CAACTTCTTTCAGAGGATTTGTTTCAACACTCCATTAGCTCCTCAAGCTCTGGAGGATGTCAAGAATGTA
GTCAGAAAACATATAAGTGATGGTGTGGCTGACAGTGGGTTGAC
